Addgene plasmid #152102: pGBW-m4133360
Purpose: Mammalian expression plasmid for SARS-CoV-2 endoRNAse
Depositing lab: Ginkgo Bioworks & Benjie Chen. Depositing organization: Ginkgo Bioworks.
Backbone
  Vector backbone: pTwist_CMV_6
  Backbone size w/o insert (bp): 4180
  Vector type: Mammalian Expression
Growth in bacteria
  Bacterial resistance: Ampicillin, 100 μg/mL
  Growth temperature: 37°C
  Growth strain: DH5alpha
  Copy number: High Copy
Gene/Insert
  Gene/Insert name: SARS-CoV-2 endoRNAse
  Species: Severe acute respiratory syndrome coronavirus 2
  Insert size (bp): 1037
  Mutation: wt
  Entrez Gene: ORF1ab (a.k.a. GU280_gp01)
  Promoter: CMV
  Tag / fusion protein: Cleavable TEV;S-tag (C terminal on backbone)
  Cloning method: Unknown
Resource information
  A portion of this plasmid was derived from a plasmid made by: GinkgoBioworks
Depositor comments: NCBI reference sequence: YP_009725310.1
How to cite: pGBW-m4133360 was a gift from Ginkgo Bioworks & Benjie Chen (Addgene plasmid # 152102 ; http://n2t.net/addgene:152102 ; RRID:Addgene_152102)
