[The description below was written by a language model from this plasmid's Addgene catalogue record and pLannotate feature annotations shown in this document.]
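Description:
pGBW-m4133360 is a mammalian expression plasmid built on the pTwist_CMV_6 backbone that carries the wild-type coding sequence for the SARS-CoV-2 endoRNAse, a mature cleavage product of the ORF1ab replicase polyprotein. It is propagated in E. coli as a high-copy plasmid through a ColE1/pUC-type origin and selected with ampicillin via a full-length β-lactamase (AmpR) gene. A short additional β-lactamase fragment is also annotated and appears to be a backbone remnant.

The insert of roughly 1 kb sits immediately downstream of the CMV immediate-early enhancer and promoter elements. The automated annotation recognises these as a CMV enhancer plus a truncated and a fragmentary CMV promoter match. The open reading frame is identified as a fragment of the SARS-CoV-2 replicase polyprotein 1ab. The functional text attached to that hit describes the 2'-O-methyltransferase, but this is generic text from the polyprotein entry, not a description of this segment, which the catalogue record gives as the endoRNAse. According to the catalogue, the backbone supplies a C-terminal S-tag preceded by a TEV protease cleavage site, allowing detection or affinity capture and later tag removal. These tag elements are not separately annotated in the feature table.

Transcripts are terminated by an SV40 polyadenylation signal. The expression unit is flanked by β-globin insulator elements, T7 and rrnG transcription terminators, and an upstream synthetic poly(A) signal, which together shield it from read-through transcription from the rest of the plasmid. No mammalian selection marker is annotated, which suits the construct to transient transfection. It is intended for producing the tagged viral endoribonuclease in mammalian cells.
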