Features (pLannotate 1.2.2; 16 found; start..end, strand, type, name):
      8..1045    +  CDS            rep (fragment): R1AB_SARS2 - Experimental evidence at protein level: Swiss-Prot protein existence level 1. [2'-O-methyltransferase]: Methyltransferase that mediates mRNA cap 2'-O-ribose methylation to the 5'-cap structure of viral mRNAs. N7-methyl guanosine cap is a prerequisite for binding of nsp16. Therefore plays an essential role in viral mRNAs cap methylation which is essential to evade immune system. From Severe acute respiratory syndrome coronavirus 2 (2019-nCoV) (SARS-CoV-2).
   1164..1285    -  polyA_signal   SV40 poly(A) signal: SV40 polyadenylation signal
   1308..1377    -  CDS            large T antigen (fragment): large T antigen from SV40 (simian virus 40)
   1400..1446    +  terminator     T7 terminator: transcription terminator for bacteriophage T7 RNA polymerase
   1476..1612    +  terminator     rrnG terminator: transcription terminator from the E. coli ribosomal RNA rrnG operon (Albrechtsen et al., 1991)
   1657..1728    +  misc_feature   3' β-globin insulator: insulator downstream of the human β-globin locus (Farrell et al., 2002)
   1954..2542    -  rep_origin     ori: high-copy-number ColE1/pMB1/pBR322/pUC origin of replication
   2714..2778    -  CDS            bla(M) (fragment): β-lactamase lacking the signal sequence; bla(M); allows cytosolic expression of β-lactamase
   3288..4148    +  CDS            AmpR: β-lactamase; bla; confers resistance to ampicillin, carbenicillin, and related antibiotics
   4161..4297    +  terminator     rrnG terminator: transcription terminator from the E. coli ribosomal RNA rrnG operon (Albrechtsen et al., 1991)
   4449..4520    +  misc_feature   5' β-globin insulator: insulator upstream of the human β-globin locus (Farrell et al., 2002)
   4525..4571    -  terminator     T7 terminator: transcription terminator for bacteriophage T7 RNA polymerase
   4589..4637    -  polyA_signal   poly(A) signal: synthetic polyadenylation signal
   4718..5021    +  enhancer       CMV enhancer: human cytomegalovirus immediate early enhancer
   5094..5111    -  promoter       CMV promoter (fragment): human cytomegalovirus (CMV) immediate early promoter
   5174..5225    +  promoter       CMVd2 promoter: truncated human cytomegalovirus (CMV) immediate early promoter that yields moderately reduced expression relative to the full-length promoter
>Addgene plasmid #152102 | pGBW-m4133360 | depositor full sequence | sequence record 295114 | Full Sequence
CACCATGTCACTGGAGAACGTTGCTTTCAATGTAGTGAACAAGGGGCACTTTGACGGACAGCAAGGCGAA
GTGCCGGTCAGTATCATAAATAATACGGTGTACACCAAAGTCGATGGTGTTGACGTGGAGTTATTTGAAA
ACAAGACAACTTTGCCTGTCAATGTGGCCTTCGAGCTGTGGGCAAAACGCAACATTAAGCCAGTACCCGA
AGTGAAAATCCTCAACAATCTTGGCGTTGATATTGCCGCAAACACTGTTATCTGGGATTATAAGCGAGAT
GCGCCTGCCCATATATCCACCATTGGAGTGTGTTCTATGACAGACATCGCTAAAAAGCCCACCGAGACAA
TTTGCGCGCCACTCACGGTATTCTTTGACGGGAGGGTCGACGGTCAGGTGGATCTGTTTAGAAATGCCCG
TAACGGCGTACTTATTACTGAAGGAAGCGTGAAAGGCCTACAGCCCAGTGTTGGGCCGAAGCAAGCAAGC
CTAAATGGAGTCACACTGATCGGAGAGGCTGTGAAAACCCAGTTCAACTACTATAAGAAGGTCGACGGCG
TGGTTCAGCAGCTGCCTGAGACATACTTTACCCAATCGCGGAATCTGCAAGAATTTAAGCCCAGATCCCA
GATGGAGATTGACTTCTTGGAACTGGCCATGGATGAGTTCATCGAACGGTATAAGCTCGAGGGCTACGCC
TTCGAGCACATAGTTTATGGGGATTTTTCTCATTCACAGTTAGGCGGTCTGCACTTGCTCATCGGATTAG
CGAAACGCTTTAAAGAGAGCCCATTCGAACTTGAAGACTTTATCCCAATGGACTCAACTGTGAAGAATTA
CTTCATAACTGACGCTCAGACAGGGTCCAGCAAGTGCGTCTGTTCTGTTATTGATTTGCTACTTGATGAT
TTCGTGGAGATTATTAAATCACAGGACCTGTCCGTGGTTTCGAAGGTCGTGAAAGTAACCATCGACTATA
CGGAAATTAGTTTCATGCTTTGGTGTAAGGATGGCCATGTGGAGACATTTTATCCTAAGCTCCAGGAAAA
CCTTTACTTTCAGTCGAAAGAAACCGCGGCAGCTAAGTTCGAGAGGCAGCACATGGACAGTTAAGCTAGC
TTGACTGACTGAGATACAGCGTACCTTCAGCTCACAGACATGATAAGATACATTGATGAGTTTGGACAAA
CCACAACTAGAATGCAGTGAAAAAAATGCTTTATTTGTGAAATTTGTGATGCTATTGCTTTATTTGTAAC
CATTATAAGCTGCAATAAACAAGTTAACAACAACAATTGCATTCATTTTATGTTTCAGGTTCAGGGGGAG
GTGTGGGAGGTTTTTTAAAGCAAGTAAAACCTCTACAAATGTGGTATTGGCCCATCTCTATCGGTATCGT
AGCATAACCCCTTGGGGCCTCTAAACGGGTCTTGAGGGGTTTTTTGTGCCCCTCGGGCCGGATTGCTATC
TACCGGCATTGGCGCAGAAAAAAATGCCTGATGCGACGCTGCGCGTCTTATACTCCCACATATGCCAGAT
TCAGCAACGGATACGGCTTCCCCAACTTGCCCACTTCCATACGTGTCCTCCTTACCAGAAATTTATCCTT
AAGGTCGTCAGCTATCCTGCAGGCGATCTCTCGATTTCGATCAAGACATTCCTTTAATGGTCTTTTCTGG
ACACCACTAGGGGTCAGAAGTAGTTCATCAAACTTTCTTCCCTCCCTAATCTCATTGGTTACCTTGGGCT
ATCGAAACTTAATTAACCAGTCAAGTCAGCTACTTGGCGAGATCGACTTGTCTGGGTTTCGACTACGCTC
AGAATTGCGTCAGTCAAGTTCGATCTGGTCCTTGCTATTGCACCCGTTCTCCGATTACGAGTTTCATTTA
AATCATGTGAGCAAAAGGCCAGCAAAAGGCCAGGAACCGTAAAAAGGCCGCGTTGCTGGCGTTTTTCCAT
AGGCTCCGCCCCCCTGACGAGCATCACAAAAATCGACGCTCAAGTCAGAGGTGGCGAAACCCGACAGGAC
TATAAAGATACCAGGCGTTTCCCCCTGGAAGCTCCCTCGTGCGCTCTCCTGTTCCGACCCTGCCGCTTAC
CGGATACCTGTCCGCCTTTCTCCCTTCGGGAAGCGTGGCGCTTTCTCATAGCTCACGCTGTAGGTATCTC
AGTTCGGTGTAGGTCGTTCGCTCCAAGCTGGGCTGTGTGCACGAACCCCCCGTTCAGCCCGACCGCTGCG
CCTTATCCGGTAACTATCGTCTTGAGTCCAACCCGGTAAGACACGACTTATCGCCACTGGCAGCAGCCAC
TGGTAACAGGATTAGCAGAGCGAGGTATGTAGGCGGTGCTACAGAGTTCTTGAAGTGGTGGCCTAACTAC
GGCTACACTAGAAGAACAGTATTTGGTATCTGCGCTCTGCTGAAGCCAGTTACCTTCGGAAAAAGAGTTG
GTAGCTCTTGATCCGGCAAACAAACCACCGCTGGTAGCGGTGGTTTTTTTGTTTGCAAGCAGCAGATTAC
GCGCAGAAAAAAAGGATCTCAAGAAGATCCTTTGATCTTTTCTACGGGGTCTGACGCTCAGTGGAACGAA
AACTCACGTTAAGGGATTTTGGTCATGAGATTATCAAAAAGGATCTTCACCTAGATCCTTTTAAATTAAA
AATGAAGTTTTAAATCAATCTAAAGTATATATGAGTAAACTTGGTCTGACAGTTACCAATGCTTAATCAG
TGAGGCACCTATCTCAGCGATCTGTCTATTTCGTTCATCCATAGTTGCATTTAAATTTCCGAACTCTCCA
AGGCCCTCGTCGGAAAATCTTCAAACCTTTCGTCCGATCCATCTTGCAGGCTACCTCTCGAACGAACTAT
CGCAAGTCTCTTGGCCGGCCTTGCGCCTTGGCTATTGCTTGGCAGCGCCTATCGCCAGGTATTACTCCAA
TCCCGAATATCCGAGATCGGGATCACCCGAGAGAAGTTCAACCTACATCCTCAATCCCGATCTATCCGAG
ATCCGAGGAATATCGAAATCGGGGCGCGCCTGGTGTACCGAGAACGATCCTCTCAGTGCGAGTCTCGACG
ATCCATATCGTTGCTTGGCAGTCAGCCAGTCGGAATCCAGCTTGGGACCCAGGAAGTCCAATCGTCAGAT
ATTGTACTCAAGCCTGGTCACGGCAGCGTACCGATCTGTTTAAACCTAGATATTGATAGTCTGATCGGTC
AACGTATAATCGAGTCCTAGCTTTTGCAAACATCTATCAAGAGACAGGATCAGCAGGAGGCTTTCGCATG
AGTATTCAACATTTCCGTGTCGCCCTTATTCCCTTTTTTGCGGCATTTTGCCTTCCTGTTTTTGCTCACC
CAGAAACGCTGGTGAAAGTAAAAGATGCTGAAGATCAGTTGGGTGCGCGAGTGGGTTACATCGAACTGGA
TCTCAACAGCGGTAAGATCCTTGAGAGTTTTCGCCCCGAAGAACGCTTTCCAATGATGAGCACTTTTAAA
GTTCTGCTATGTGGCGCGGTATTATCCCGTATTGACGCCGGGCAAGAGCAACTCGGTCGCCGCATACACT
ATTCTCAGAATGACTTGGTTGAGTATTCACCAGTCACAGAAAAGCATCTTACGGATGGCATGACAGTAAG
AGAATTATGCAGTGCTGCCATAACCATGAGTGATAACACTGCGGCCAACTTACTTCTGACAACGATTGGA
GGACCGAAGGAGCTAACCGCTTTTTTGCACAACATGGGGGATCATGTAACTCGCCTTGATCGTTGGGAAC
CGGAGCTGAATGAAGCCATACCAAACGACGAGCGTGACACCACGATGCCTGTAGCAATGGCAACAACCTT
GCGTAAACTATTAACTGGCGAACTACTTACTCTAGCTTCCCGGCAACAGTTGATAGACTGGATGGAGGCG
GATAAAGTTGCAGGACCACTTCTGCGCTCGGCCCTTCCGGCTGGCTGGTTTATTGCTGATAAATCTGGAG
CCGGTGAGCGTGGGTCTCGCGGTATCATTGCAGCACTGGGGCCAGATGGTAAGCCCTCCCGTATCGTAGT
TATCTACACGACGGGGAGTCAGGCAACTATGGATGAACGAAATAGACAGATCGCTGAGATAGGTGCCTCA
CTGATTAAGCATTGGTAACCGATTCTAGGTGCATTGGCGCAGAAAAAAATGCCTGATGCGACGCTGCGCG
TCTTATACTCCCACATATGCCAGATTCAGCAACGGATACGGCTTCCCCAACTTGCCCACTTCCATACGTG
TCCTCCTTACCAGAAATTTATCCTTAAGATCCCGAATCGTTTAAACTCGACTCTGGCTCTATCGAATCTC
CGTCGTTTCGAGCTTACGCGAACAGCCGTGGCGCTCATTTGCTCGTCGGGCATCGAATCTCGTCAGCTAT
CGTCAGCTTACCTTTTTGGCAGCGATCGCGGCTCCCGACATCTTGGACCATTAGCTCCACAGGTATCTTC
TTCCCTCTAGTGGTCATAACAGCAGCTTCAGCTACCTCTCAATTCAAAAAACCCCTCAAGACCCGTTTAG
AGGCCCCAAGGGGTTATGCTATCAATCGTTGCGTTACACACACAAAAAACCAACACACATCCATCTTCGA
TGGATAGCGATTTTATTATCTAACTGCTGATCGAGTGTAGCCAGATCTAGTAATCAATTACGGGGTCATT
AGTTCATAGCCCATATATGGAGTTCCGCGTTACATAACTTACGGTAAATGGCCCGCCTGGCTGACCGCCC
AACGACCCCCGCCCATTGACGTCAATAATGACGTATGTTCCCATAGTAACGCCAATAGGGACTTTCCATT
GACGTCAATGGGTGGAGTATTTACGGTAAACTGCCCACTTGGCAGTACATCAAGTGTATCATATGCCAAG
TACGCCCCCTATTGACGTCAATGACGGTAAATGGCCCGCCTGGCATTATGCCCAGTACATGACCTTATGG
GACTTTCCTACTTGGCAGTACATCTACGTATTAGTCATCGCTATTACCATGCTGATGCGGTTTTGGCAGT
ACATCAATGGGCGTGGATAGCGGTTTGACTCACGGGGATTTCCAAGTCTCCACCCCATTGACGTCAATGG
GAGTTTGTTTTGGCACCAAAATCAACGGGACTTTCCAAAATGTCGTAACAACTCCGCCCCATTGACGCAA
ATGGGCGGTAGGCGTGTACGGTGGGAGGTCTATATAAGCAGAGCTGGTTTAGTGAACCGTCAGATCAGAT
CTTTGTCGATCCTACCATCCACTCGACACACCCGCCAGCGGCCGC
